Addgene plasmid #120831: pcDNA3.2/NS5-YFP
Purpose: Ectopic expression of ZIKV protein
Depositing lab: Jan Rehwinkel. Depositing organization: University of Oxford. Publication: Infection with a Brazilian isolate of Zika virus generates RIG-I stimulatory RNA and the viral NS5 protein blocks type I IFN induction and signaling. Hertzog J, Dias Junior AG, Rigby RE, Donald CL, Mayer A, Sezgin E, Song C, Jin B, Hublitz P, Eggeling C, Kohl A, Rehwinkel J. Eur J Immunol. 2018 Mar 23. doi: 10.1002/eji.201847483. PubMed 29572905.
Backbone
  Vector backbone: pcDNA3.2
  Backbone manufacturer: Invitrogen
  Backbone size w/o insert (bp): 5535
  Vector type: Mammalian Expression
Growth in bacteria
  Bacterial resistance: Ampicillin, 100 μg/mL
  Growth temperature: 37°C
  Growth strain: DH5alpha
  Copy number: High Copy
Gene/Insert
  Gene/Insert name: ZIKV NS5-eYFP
  Promoter: CMV
  Tag / fusion protein: eYFP-V5 (C terminal on insert)
  Cloning method: Gateway Cloning
Terms and licenses: Academic/Nonprofit Terms; Industry Terms: Not Available to Industry
How to cite: pcDNA3.2/NS5-YFP was a gift from Jan Rehwinkel (Addgene plasmid # 120831 ; http://n2t.net/addgene:120831 ; RRID:Addgene_120831)
