[The description below was written by a language model from this plasmid's Addgene catalogue record and pLannotate feature annotations shown in this document.]
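Description:
pcDNA3.2/NS5-YFP is a mammalian expression plasmid built on the Invitrogen pcDNA3.2 Gateway backbone for ectopic expression of the Zika virus (ZIKV) NS5 protein as a fluorescent fusion. It is propagated in E. coli as a high-copy plasmid through a ColE1/pUC-type origin with ampicillin selection (AmpR under its own bla promoter). An f1 origin is also present. For selection in mammalian cells, the backbone carries a neomycin/kanamycin phosphotransferase gene driven by the SV40 enhancer/early promoter and terminated by an SV40 polyadenylation signal. Both the depositor sequence and the repository's sequencing result are 9,045 nt. They carry the same set of annotated features and differ only in their starting coordinate.

The expression cassette uses the human CMV immediate-early enhancer and promoter, followed by a T7 promoter that could support in vitro transcription. The NS5 coding region is annotated as the portion of the ZIKV polyprotein encoding the RNA-dependent RNA polymerase and cap methyltransferase. It sits between attB1 and attB2 sites, consistent with the recorded Gateway cloning. Downstream lie an EYFP coding sequence, a second attB2 site and a V5 epitope, giving the C-terminal eYFP-V5 tag listed in the record. An HSV TK polyadenylation signal ends the transcript. The short HIV-1 LTR, bGH poly(A), ble and lacI fragments are brief automated annotation matches and probably not functional elements.

The fusion lets NS5 be localised by fluorescence and detected through the V5 tag. The associated study examined how ZIKV NS5 blocks type I interferon induction and signalling. The record does not state the viral isolate from which the insert was taken.
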