Features (pLannotate 1.2.2; 25 found; start..end, strand, type, name):
     36..80      -  misc_feature   bom (fragment): basis of mobility region from pBR322
    235..614     +  enhancer       CMV enhancer: human cytomegalovirus immediate early enhancer
    615..818     +  promoter       CMV promoter: human cytomegalovirus (CMV) immediate early promoter
    814..847     +  LTR            5' LTR (truncated) (fragment): truncated 5' long terminal repeat (LTR) from HIV-1
    863..881     +  promoter       T7 promoter: promoter for bacteriophage T7 RNA polymerase
    911..935     +  protein_bind   attB1: mutant version of attB; recombination site for the Gateway® BP reaction BP Clonase™
    965..3673    +  CDS            POLG_ZIKVF (fragment): Experimental evidence at protein level: Swiss-Prot protein existence level 1. [RNA-directed RNA polymerase NS5]: Replicates the viral (+) and (-) RNA genome, and performs the capping of genomes in the cytoplasm (PubMed:30951555). Methylates viral RNA cap at guanine N-7 and ribose 2'-O positions. Once sufficient NS5 is expressed, binds to the cap-proximal structure and inhibits further translation of the viral genome (By similarity). Besides its role in RNA genome replication, also prevents the establishment of a cellular antiviral state by blocking the interferon-alpha/beta (IFN-alpha/beta) si
   3687..3711    -  protein_bind   attB2: mutant version of attB; recombination site for the Gateway® BP reaction BP Clonase™
   3764..4471    +  CDS            EYFP: EYFP is a basic (constitutively fluorescent) green/yellow fluorescent protein published in 1996, derived from Aequorea victoria. It is reported to be a very rapidly-maturing weak dimer with high acid sensitivity.
   4485..4509    -  protein_bind   attB2: mutant version of attB; recombination site for the Gateway® BP reaction BP Clonase™
   4535..4576    +  CDS            V5 tag: epitope tag from simian virus 5
   4660..4708    +  polyA_signal   HSV TK poly(A) signal: herpes simplex virus thymidine kinase polyadenylation signal (Cole and Stacy, 1985)
   4799..4815    -  polyA_signal   bGH poly(A) signal (fragment): bovine growth hormone polyadenylation signal
   4910..5338    +  rep_origin     f1 ori (sequence partly withheld): f1 bacteriophage origin of replication; arrow indicates direction of (+) strand synthesis
   5352..5681    +  promoter       SV40 promoter: SV40 enhancer and early promoter
   5748..6539    +  CDS            neo: KKA2_KLEPN - Also known as kan, nptII. Experimental evidence at protein level: Swiss-Prot protein existence level 1. Resistance to kanamycin, neomycin, paromomycin, ribostamycin, butirosin and gentamicin B. From Klebsiella pneumoniae.
   6565..6723    +  CDS            ble (fragment): BLE_KLEPN - Experimental evidence at protein level: Swiss-Prot protein existence level 1. Binding protein with a strong affinity to the bleomycin family of antibiotics. Binds to CL990; an antimitotic-antibiotic compound. From Klebsiella pneumoniae.
   6718..6839    +  polyA_signal   SV40 poly(A) signal: SV40 polyadenylation signal
   6912..6928    -  protein_bind   lac operator: The lac repressor binds to the lac operator to inhibit transcription in E. coli. This inhibition can be relieved by adding lactose or isopropyl-β-D-thiogalactopyranoside (IPTG). lac repressor encoded by lacI
   6936..6966    -  promoter       lac promoter: promoter for the E. coli lac operon
   6981..7002    -  protein_bind   CAP binding site: CAP binding activates transcription in the presence of cAMP. E. coli catabolite activator protein
   7015..7107    -  CDS            lacI (fragment): lac repressor; lacI; The lac repressor binds to the lac operator to inhibit transcription in E. coli. This inhibition can be relieved by adding lactose or isopropyl-β-D-thiogalactopyranoside (IPTG).
   7290..7878    -  rep_origin     ori: high-copy-number ColE1/pMB1/pBR322/pUC origin of replication
   8049..8909    -  CDS            AmpR: β-lactamase; bla; confers resistance to ampicillin, carbenicillin, and related antibiotics
   8910..9014    -  promoter       AmpR promoter: bla
>Addgene plasmid #120831 | pcDNA3.2/NS5-YFP | depositor full sequence | sequence record 229602 | pcDNA3.2/NS5-YFP sequence 9045 bps
GACGGATCGGGAGATCTCCCGATCCCCTATGGTCGACTCTCAGTACAATCTGCTCTGATGCCGCATAGTT
AAGCCAGTATCTGCTCCCTGCTTGTGTGTTGGAGGTCGCTGAGTAGTGCGCGAGCAAAATTTAAGCTACA
ACAAGGCAAGGCTTGACCGACAATTGCATGAAGAATCTGCTTAGGGTTAGGCGTTTTGCGCTGCTTCGCG
ATGTACGGGCCAGATATACGCGTTGACATTGATTATTGACTAGTTATTAATAGTAATCAATTACGGGGTC
ATTAGTTCATAGCCCATATATGGAGTTCCGCGTTACATAACTTACGGTAAATGGCCCGCCTGGCTGACCG
CCCAACGACCCCCGCCCATTGACGTCAATAATGACGTATGTTCCCATAGTAACGCCAATAGGGACTTTCC
ATTGACGTCAATGGGTGGACTATTTACGGTAAACTGCCCACTTGGCAGTACATCAAGTGTATCATATGCC
AAGTACGCCCCCTATTGACGTCAATGACGGTAAATGGCCCGCCTGGCATTATGCCCAGTACATGACCTTA
TGGGACTTTCCTACTTGGCAGTACATCTACGTATTAGTCATCGCTATTACCATGGTGATGCGGTTTTGGC
AGTACATCAATGGGCGTGGATAGCGGTTTGACTCACGGGGATTTCCAAGTCTCCACCCCATTGACGTCAA
TGGGAGTTTGTTTTGGCACCAAAATCAACGGGACTTTCCAAAATGTCGTAACAACTCCGCCCCATTGACG
CAAATGGGCGGTAGGCGTGTACGGTGGGAGGTCTATATAAGCAGAGCTCTCTGGCTAACTAGAGAACCCA
CTGCTTACTGGCTTATCGAAATTAATACGACTCACTATAGGGAGACCCAAGCTGGCTAGTTAAGCTATCA
ACAAGTTTGTACAAAAAAGCAGGCTCCGAATTCGCCCTTAGGAGGACAGCTATGGGGGGTGGAACAGGAG
AGACCCTGGGAGAGAAATGGAAGGCCCGCTTGAACCAGATGTCGGCCCTGGAGTTCTACTCCTACAAAAA
GTCAGGCATCACCGAGGTGTGCAGAGAAGAGGCCCGCCGCGCCCTCAAGGATGGTGTGGCAACGGGAGGC
CATGCTGTGTCCCGAGGAAGTGCAAAGCTGAGATGGTTGGTGGAGCGGGGATACCTGCAGCCCTATGGAA
AGGTCATTGATCTTGGATGTGGCAGAGGGGGCTGGAGTTACTACGCCGCCACCATCCGCAAAGTTCAAGA
AGTGAAAGGATACACAAAAGGAGGCCCTGGTCATGAAGAACCCGTGTTGGTGCAAAGCTATGGGTGGAAC
ATAGTCCGTCTTAAGAGTGGGGTGGACGTCTTTCATATGGCGGCTGAGCCGTGTGACACGTTGCTGTGTG
ACATAGGTGAGTCATCATCTAGTCCTGAAGTGGAAGAAGCACGGACGCTCAGAGTCCTCTCCATGGTGGG
GGATTGGCTTGAAAAAAGACCAGGAGCCTTTTGTATAAAAGTGTTGTGCCCATACACCAGCACTATGATG
GAAACCCTGGAGCGACTGCAGCGTAGGTATGGGGGAGGACTGGTCAGAGTGCCACTCTCCCGCAACTCTA
CACATGAGATGTACTGGGTCTCTGGAGCGAAAAGCAACACCATAAAAAGTGTGTCCACCACGAGCCAGCT
CCTCTTGGGGCGCATGGACGGGCCTAGGAGGCCAGTGAAATATGAGGAGGATGTGAATCTCGGCTCTGGC
ACGCGGGCTGTGGTAAGCTGCGCTGAAGCTCCCAACATGAAGATCATTGGTAACCGCATTGAAAGGATCC
GCAGTGAGCACGCGGAAACGTGGTTCTTTGACGAGAACCACCCATATAGGACATGGGCTTACCATGGAAG
CTATGAGGCCCCCACACAAGGGTCAGCGTCCTCTCTAATAAACGGGGTTGTCAGGCTCCTGTCAAAACCC
TGGGATGTGGTGACTGGAGTCACAGGAATAGCCATGACCGACACCACACCGTATGGTCAGCAAAGAGTTT
TCAAGGAAAAAGTGGACACTAGGGTGCCAGACCCCCAAGAAGGCACTCGTCAGGTTATGAGCATGGTCTC
TTCCTGGTTGTGGAAAGAGCTAGGCAAACACAAACGGCCACGAGTCTGTACCAAAGAAGAGTTCATCAAC
AAGGTTCGTAGCAATGCAGCATTAGGGGCAATATTTGAAGAGGAAAAAGAGTGGAAGACTGCAGTGGAAG
CTGTGAACGATCCAAGGTTCTGGGCTCTAGTGGACAAGGAAAGAGAGCACCACCTGAGAGGAGAGTGCCA
GAGTTGTGTGTACAACATGATGGGAAAAAGAGAAAAGAAACAAGGGGAATTTGGAAAGGCCAAGGGCAGC
CGCGCCATCTGGTATATGTGGCTAGGGGCTAGATTTCTAGAGTTCGAAGCCCTTGGATTCTTGAACGAGG
ATCACTGGATGGGGAGAGAGAACTCAGGAGGTGGTGTTGAAGGGCTGGGATTACAAAGACTCGGATATGT
CCTAGAAGAGATGAGTCGCATACCAGGAGGAAGGATGTATGCAGATGACACTGCTGGCTGGGACACCCGC
ATCAGCAGGTTCGATCTGGAGAATGAAGCTCTAATCACCAACCAAATGGAGAAAGGGCATAGGGCCTTGG
CATTGGCCATAATCAAGTACACATACCAAAACAAAGTGGTAAAGGTCCTTAGACCAGCTGAAAAAGGGAA
AACAGTTATGGACATTATTTCGAGACAAGACCAAAGGGGGAGCGGACAAGTTGTCACTTACGCTCTTAAC
ACATTTACCAACCTAGTGGTGCAACTCATTCGGAATATGGAGGCTGAGGAAGTTCTAGAGATGCAAGACT
TGTGGCTGCTGCGGAGGTCAGAGAAAGTGACCAACTGGTTGCAGAGCAACGGATGGGATAGGCTCAAACG
AATGGCAGTCAGTGGAGATGATTGCGTTGTGAAGCCAATTGATGATAGGTTTGCACATGCCCTCAGGTTC
TTGAATGATATGGGAAAAGTTAGGAAGGACACACAAGAGTGGAAACCCTCAACTGGATGGGACAACTGGG
AAGAAGTTCCGTTTTGCTCCCACCACTTCAACAAGCTCCATCTCAAGGACGGGAGGTCCATTGTGGTTCC
CTGCCGCCACCAAGATGAACTGATTGGCCGGGCCCGCGTCTCTCCAGGGGCGGGATGGAGCATCCGGGAG
ACTGCTTGCCTAGCAAAATCATATGCGCAAATGTGGCAGCTCCTTTATTTCCACAGAAGGGACCTCCGAC
TGATGGCCAATGCCATTTGTTCATCTGTGCCAGTTGACTGGGTTCCAACTGGGAGAACTACCTGGTCAAT
CCATGGAAAGGGAGAATGGATGACCACTGAAGACATGCTTGTGGTGTGGAACAGAGTGTGGATTGAGGAG
AACGACCACATGGAAGACAAGACCCCAGTTACGAAATGGACAGACATTCCCTATTTGGGAAAAAGGGAAG
ACTTGTGGTGTGGATCTCTCATAGGGCACAGACCGCGCACCACCTGGGCTGAGAACATTAAAAACACAGT
CAACATGGTGCGCAGGATCATAGGTGATGAAGAAAAGTACATGGACTACCTATCCACCCAAGTTCGCTAC
TTGGGTGAAGAAGGGTCTACACCTGGAGTGCTGAAGGGCGAATTCGACCCAGCTTTCTTGTACAAAGTGG
TTGATATCCAGCACAGTGGCGGCCGCTCGAGTCTAGAGGGGCCGCGGTTCGAAGTGAGCAAGGGCGAGGA
GCTGTTCACCGGGGTGGTGCCCATCCTGGTCGAGCTGGACGGCGACGTAAACGGCCACAAGTTCAGCGTG
TCCGGCGAGGGCGAGGGCGATGCCACCTACGGCAAGCTGACCCTGAAGTTCATCTGCACCACCGGCAAGC
TGCCCGTGCCCTGGCCCACCCTCGTGACCACCTTCGGCTACGGCCTGCAGTGCTTCGCCCGCTACCCCGA
CCACATGAAGCAGCACGACTTCTTCAAGTCCGCCATGCCCGAAGGCTACGTCCAGGAGCGCACCATCTTC
TTCAAGGACGACGGCAACTACAAGACCCGCGCCGAGGTGAAGTTCGAGGGCGACACCCTGGTGAACCGCA
TCGAGCTGAAGGGCATCGACTTCAAGGAGGACGGCAACATCCTGGGGCACAAGCTGGAGTACAACTACAA
CAGCCACAACGTCTATATCATGGCCGACAAGCAGAAGAACGGCATCAAGGTGAACTTCAAGATCCGCCAC
AACATCGAGGACGGCAGCGTGCAGCTCGCCGACCACTACCAGCAGAACACCCCCATCGGCGACGGCCCCG
TGCTGCTGCCCGACAACCACTACCTGAGCTACCAGTCCGCCCTGAGCAAAGACCCCAACGAGAAGCGCGA
TCACATGGTCCTGCTGGAGTTCGTGACCGCCGCCGGGATCACTCTCGGCATGGACGAGCTGAAGGGCGAA
TTCGACCCAGCTTTCTTGTACAAAGTGGTTGATCTAGAGGGCCCGCGGTTCGAAGGTAAGCCTATCCCTA
ACCCTCTCCTCGGTCTCGATTCTACGCGTACCGGTTAGTAATGAGTTTAAACGGGGGAGGCTAACTGAAA
CACGGAAGGAGACAATACCGGAAGGAACCCGCGCTATGACGGCAATAAAAAGACAGAATAAAACGCACGG
GTGTTGGGTCGTTTGTTCATAAACGCGGGGTTCGGTCCCAGGGCTGGCACTCTGTCGATACCCCACCGAG
ACCCCATTGGGGCCAATACGCCCGCGTTTCTTCCTTTTCCCCACCCCACCCCCCAAGTTCGGGTGAAGGC
CCAGGGCTCGCAGCCAACGTCGGGGCGGCAGGCCCTGCCATAGCAGATCTGCGCAGCTGGGGCTCTAGGG
GGTATCCCC
[124 nt withheld, positions 4910-5033]
C
[32 nt withheld, positions 5035-5066]
CA
[57 nt withheld, positions 5069-5125]
A
[49 nt withheld, positions 5127-5175]
CCTTTGACGTTGGAGTCCACGTTCTTT
[37 nt withheld, positions 5203-5239]
ACCCTATCTCGGTCTATTCTTTTGATTTATAAGGGATTTTGGGGATTTCGGCCTATTGGTTAAAAAATGA
GCTGATTTAACAAAAATTTAACGCGAATTAATTCTGTGGAATGTGTGTCAGTTAGGGTGTGGAAAGTCCC
CAGGCTCCCCAGCAGGCAGAAGTATGCAAAGCATGCATCTCAATTAGTCAGCAACCAGGTGTGGAAAGTC
CCCAGGCTCCCCAGCAGGCAGAAGTATGCAAAGCATGCATCTCAATTAGTCAGCAACCATAGTCCCGCCC
CTAACTCCGCCCATCCCGCCCCTAACTCCGCCCAGTTCCGCCCATTCTCCGCCCCATGGCTGACTAATTT
TTTTTATTTATGCAGAGGCCGAGGCCGCCTCTGCCTCTGAGCTATTCCAGAAGTAGTGAGGAGGCTTTTT
TGGAGGCCTAGGCTTTTGCAAAAAGCTCCCGGGAGCTTGTATATCCATTTTCGGATCTGATCAAGAGACA
GGATGAGGATCGTTTCGCATGATTGAACAAGATGGATTGCACGCAGGTTCTCCGGCCGCTTGGGTGGAGA
GGCTATTCGGCTATGACTGGGCACAACAGACAATCGGCTGCTCTGATGCCGCCGTGTTCCGGCTGTCAGC
GCAGGGGCGCCCGGTTCTTTTTGTCAAGACCGACCTGTCCGGTGCCCTGAATGAACTGCAGGACGAGGCA
GCGCGGCTATCGTGGCTGGCCACGACGGGCGTTCCTTGCGCAGCTGTGCTCGACGTTGTCACTGAAGCGG
GAAGGGACTGGCTGCTATTGGGCGAAGTGCCGGGGCAGGATCTCCTGTCATCTCACCTTGCTCCTGCCGA
GAAAGTATCCATCATGGCTGATGCAATGCGGCGGCTGCATACGCTTGATCCGGCTACCTGCCCATTCGAC
CACCAAGCGAAACATCGCATCGAGCGAGCACGTACTCGGATGGAAGCCGGTCTTGTCGATCAGGATGATC
TGGACGAAGAGCATCAGGGGCTCGCGCCAGCCGAACTGTTCGCCAGGCTCAAGGCGCGCATGCCCGACGG
CGAGGATCTCGTCGTGACCCATGGCGATGCCTGCTTGCCGAATATCATGGTGGAAAATGGCCGCTTTTCT
GGATTCATCGACTGTGGCCGGCTGGGTGTGGCGGACCGCTATCAGGACATAGCGTTGGCTACCCGTGATA
TTGCTGAAGAGCTTGGCGGCGAATGGGCTGACCGCTTCCTCGTGCTTTACGGTATCGCCGCTCCCGATTC
GCAGCGCATCGCCTTCTATCGCCTTCTTGACGAGTTCTTCTGAGCGGGACTCTGGGGTTCGCGAAATGAC
CGACCAAGCGACGCCCAACCTGCCATCACGAGATTTCGATTCCACCGCCGCCTTCTATGAAAGGTTGGGC
TTCGGAATCGTTTTCCGGGACGCCGGCTGGATGATCCTCCAGCGCGGGGATCTCATGCTGGAGTTCTTCG
CCCACCCCAACTTGTTTATTGCAGCTTATAATGGTTACAAATAAAGCAATAGCATCACAAATTTCACAAA
TAAAGCATTTTTTTCACTGCATTCTAGTTGTGGTTTGTCCAAACTCATCAATGTATCTTATCATGTCTGT
ATACCGTCGACCTCTAGCTAGAGCTTGGCGTAATCATGGTCATAGCTGTTTCCTGTGTGAAATTGTTATC
CGCTCACAATTCCACACAACATACGAGCCGGAAGCATAAAGTGTAAAGCCTGGGGTGCCTAATGAGTGAG
CTAACTCACATTAATTGCGTTGCGCTCACTGCCCGCTTTCCAGTCGGGAAACCTGTCGTGCCAGCTGCAT
TAATGAATCGGCCAACGCGCGGGGAGAGGCGGTTTGCGTATTGGGCGCTCTTCCGCTTCCTCGCTCACTG
ACTCGCTGCGCTCGGTCGTTCGGCTGCGGCGAGCGGTATCAGCTCACTCAAAGGCGGTAATACGGTTATC
CACAGAATCAGGGGATAACGCAGGAAAGAACATGTGAGCAAAAGGCCAGCAAAAGGCCAGGAACCGTAAA
AAGGCCGCGTTGCTGGCGTTTTTCCATAGGCTCCGCCCCCCTGACGAGCATCACAAAAATCGACGCTCAA
GTCAGAGGTGGCGAAACCCGACAGGACTATAAAGATACCAGGCGTTTCCCCCTGGAAGCTCCCTCGTGCG
CTCTCCTGTTCCGACCCTGCCGCTTACCGGATACCTGTCCGCCTTTCTCCCTTCGGGAAGCGTGGCGCTT
TCTCAATGCTCACGCTGTAGGTATCTCAGTTCGGTGTAGGTCGTTCGCTCCAAGCTGGGCTGTGTGCACG
AACCCCCCGTTCAGCCCGACCGCTGCGCCTTATCCGGTAACTATCGTCTTGAGTCCAACCCGGTAAGACA
CGACTTATCGCCACTGGCAGCAGCCACTGGTAACAGGATTAGCAGAGCGAGGTATGTAGGCGGTGCTACA
GAGTTCTTGAAGTGGTGGCCTAACTACGGCTACACTAGAAGGACAGTATTTGGTATCTGCGCTCTGCTGA
AGCCAGTTACCTTCGGAAAAAGAGTTGGTAGCTCTTGATCCGGCAAACAAACCACCGCTGGTAGCGGTGG
TTTTTTTGTTTGCAAGCAGCAGATTACGCGCAGAAAAAAAGGATCTCAAGAAGATCCTTTGATCTTTTCT
ACGGGGTCTGACGCTCAGTGGAACGAAAACTCACGTTAAGGGATTTTGGTCATGAGATTATCAAAAAGGA
TCTTCACCTAGATCCTTTTAAATTAAAAATGAAGTTTTAAATCAATCTAAAGTATATATGAGTAAACTTG
GTCTGACAGTTACCAATGCTTAATCAGTGAGGCACCTATCTCAGCGATCTGTCTATTTCGTTCATCCATA
GTTGCCTGACTCCCCGTCGTGTAGATAACTACGATACGGGAGGGCTTACCATCTGGCCCCAGTGCTGCAA
TGATACCGCGAGACCCACGCTCACCGGCTCCAGATTTATCAGCAATAAACCAGCCAGCCGGAAGGGCCGA
GCGCAGAAGTGGTCCTGCAACTTTATCCGCCTCCATCCAGTCTATTAATTGTTGCCGGGAAGCTAGAGTA
AGTAGTTCGCCAGTTAATAGTTTGCGCAACGTTGTTGCCATTGCTACAGGCATCGTGGTGTCACGCTCGT
CGTTTGGTATGGCTTCATTCAGCTCCGGTTCCCAACGATCAAGGCGAGTTACATGATCCCCCATGTTGTG
CAAAAAAGCGGTTAGCTCCTTCGGTCCTCCGATCGTTGTCAGAAGTAAGTTGGCCGCAGTGTTATCACTC
ATGGTTATGGCAGCACTGCATAATTCTCTTACTGTCATGCCATCCGTAAGATGCTTTTCTGTGACTGGTG
AGTACTCAACCAAGTCATTCTGAGAATAGTGTATGCGGCGACCGAGTTGCTCTTGCCCGGCGTCAATACG
GGATAATACCGCGCCACATAGCAGAACTTTAAAAGTGCTCATCATTGGAAAACGTTCTTCGGGGCGAAAA
CTCTCAAGGATCTTACCGCTGTTGAGATCCAGTTCGATGTAACCCACTCGTGCACCCAACTGATCTTCAG
CATCTTTTACTTTCACCAGCGTTTCTGGGTGAGCAAAAACAGGAAGGCAAAATGCCGCAAAAAAGGGAAT
AAGGGCGACACGGAAATGTTGAATACTCATACTCTTCCTTTTTCAATATTATTGAAGCATTTATCAGGGT
TATTGTCTCATGAGCGGATACATATTTGAATGTATTTAGAAAAATAAACAAATAGGGGTTCCGCGCACAT
TTCCCCGAAAAGTGCCACCTGACGTC
