Features (pLannotate 1.2.2; 25 found; start..end, strand, type, name):
      1..204     +  promoter       CMV promoter: human cytomegalovirus (CMV) immediate early promoter
    200..233     +  LTR            5' LTR (truncated) (fragment): truncated 5' long terminal repeat (LTR) from HIV-1
    249..267     +  promoter       T7 promoter: promoter for bacteriophage T7 RNA polymerase
    297..321     +  protein_bind   attB1: mutant version of attB; recombination site for the Gateway® BP reaction BP Clonase™
    351..3059    +  CDS            POLG_ZIKVF (fragment): Experimental evidence at protein level: Swiss-Prot protein existence level 1. [RNA-directed RNA polymerase NS5]: Replicates the viral (+) and (-) RNA genome, and performs the capping of genomes in the cytoplasm (PubMed:30951555). Methylates viral RNA cap at guanine N-7 and ribose 2'-O positions. Once sufficient NS5 is expressed, binds to the cap-proximal structure and inhibits further translation of the viral genome (By similarity). Besides its role in RNA genome replication, also prevents the establishment of a cellular antiviral state by blocking the interferon-alpha/beta (IFN-alpha/beta) si
   3073..3097    -  protein_bind   attB2: mutant version of attB; recombination site for the Gateway® BP reaction BP Clonase™
   3150..3857    +  CDS            EYFP: EYFP is a basic (constitutively fluorescent) green/yellow fluorescent protein published in 1996, derived from Aequorea victoria. It is reported to be a very rapidly-maturing weak dimer with high acid sensitivity.
   3871..3895    -  protein_bind   attB2: mutant version of attB; recombination site for the Gateway® BP reaction BP Clonase™
   3921..3962    +  CDS            V5 tag: epitope tag from simian virus 5
   4046..4094    +  polyA_signal   HSV TK poly(A) signal: herpes simplex virus thymidine kinase polyadenylation signal (Cole and Stacy, 1985)
   4185..4201    -  polyA_signal   bGH poly(A) signal (fragment): bovine growth hormone polyadenylation signal
   4296..4724    +  rep_origin     f1 ori (sequence partly withheld): f1 bacteriophage origin of replication; arrow indicates direction of (+) strand synthesis
   4738..5067    +  promoter       SV40 promoter: SV40 enhancer and early promoter
   5134..5925    +  CDS            neo: KKA2_KLEPN - Also known as kan, nptII. Experimental evidence at protein level: Swiss-Prot protein existence level 1. Resistance to kanamycin, neomycin, paromomycin, ribostamycin, butirosin and gentamicin B. From Klebsiella pneumoniae.
   5951..6109    +  CDS            ble (fragment): BLE_KLEPN - Experimental evidence at protein level: Swiss-Prot protein existence level 1. Binding protein with a strong affinity to the bleomycin family of antibiotics. Binds to CL990; an antimitotic-antibiotic compound. From Klebsiella pneumoniae.
   6104..6225    +  polyA_signal   SV40 poly(A) signal: SV40 polyadenylation signal
   6298..6314    -  protein_bind   lac operator: The lac repressor binds to the lac operator to inhibit transcription in E. coli. This inhibition can be relieved by adding lactose or isopropyl-β-D-thiogalactopyranoside (IPTG). lac repressor encoded by lacI
   6322..6352    -  promoter       lac promoter: promoter for the E. coli lac operon
   6367..6388    -  protein_bind   CAP binding site: CAP binding activates transcription in the presence of cAMP. E. coli catabolite activator protein
   6401..6493    -  CDS            lacI (fragment): lac repressor; lacI; The lac repressor binds to the lac operator to inhibit transcription in E. coli. This inhibition can be relieved by adding lactose or isopropyl-β-D-thiogalactopyranoside (IPTG).
   6676..7264    -  rep_origin     ori: high-copy-number ColE1/pMB1/pBR322/pUC origin of replication
   7435..8295    -  CDS            AmpR: β-lactamase; bla; confers resistance to ampicillin, carbenicillin, and related antibiotics
   8296..8400    -  promoter       AmpR promoter: bla
   8459..8511    -  misc_feature   bom (fragment): basis of mobility region from pBR322
   8666..9045    +  enhancer       CMV enhancer: human cytomegalovirus immediate early enhancer
>Addgene plasmid #120831 | pcDNA3.2/NS5-YFP | addgene full sequence | sequence record 234589 | Addgene NGS Result
GTGATGCGGTTTTGGCAGTACATCAATGGGCGTGGATAGCGGTTTGACTCACGGGGATTTCCAAGTCTCC
ACCCCATTGACGTCAATGGGAGTTTGTTTTGGCACCAAAATCAACGGGACTTTCCAAAATGTCGTAACAA
CTCCGCCCCATTGACGCAAATGGGCGGTAGGCGTGTACGGTGGGAGGTCTATATAAGCAGAGCTCTCTGG
CTAACTAGAGAACCCACTGCTTACTGGCTTATCGAAATTAATACGACTCACTATAGGGAGACCCAAGCTG
GCTAGTTAAGCTATCAACAAGTTTGTACAAAAAAGCAGGCTCCGAATTCGCCCTTAGGAGGACAGCTATG
GGGGGTGGAACAGGAGAGACCCTGGGAGAGAAATGGAAGGCCCGCTTGAACCAGATGTCGGCCCTGGAGT
TCTACTCCTACAAAAAGTCAGGCATCACCGAGGTGTGCAGAGAAGAGGCCCGCCGCGCCCTCAAGGATGG
TGTGGCAACGGGAGGCCATGCTGTGTCCCGAGGAAGTGCAAAGCTGAGATGGTTGGTGGAGCGGGGATAC
CTGCAGCCCTATGGAAAGGTCATTGATCTTGGATGTGGCAGAGGGGGCTGGAGTTACTACGCCGCCACCA
TCCGCAAAGTTCAAGAAGTGAAAGGATACACAAAAGGAGGCCCTGGTCATGAAGAACCCGTGTTGGTGCA
AAGCTATGGGTGGAACATAGTCCGTCTTAAGAGTGGGGTGGACGTCTTTCATATGGCGGCTGAGCCGTGT
GACACGTTGCTGTGTGACATAGGTGAGTCATCATCTAGTCCTGAAGTGGAAGAAGCACGGACGCTCAGAG
TCCTCTCCATGGTGGGGGATTGGCTTGAAAAAAGACCAGGAGCCTTTTGTATAAAAGTGTTGTGCCCATA
CACCAGCACTATGATGGAAACCCTGGAGCGACTGCAGCGTAGGTATGGGGGAGGACTGGTCAGAGTGCCA
CTCTCCCGCAACTCTACACATGAGATGTACTGGGTCTCTGGAGCGAAAAGCAACACCATAAAAAGTGTGT
CCACCACGAGCCAGCTCCTCTTGGGGCGCATGGACGGGCCTAGGAGGCCAGTGAAATATGAGGAGGATGT
GAATCTCGGCTCTGGCACGCGGGCTGTGGTAAGCTGCGCTGAAGCTCCCAACATGAAGATCATTGGTAAC
CGCATTGAAAGGATCCGCAGTGAGCACGCGGAAACGTGGTTCTTTGACGAGAACCACCCATATAGGACAT
GGGCTTACCATGGAAGCTATGAGGCCCCCACACAAGGGTCAGCGTCCTCTCTAATAAACGGGGTTGTCAG
GCTCCTGTCAAAACCCTGGGATGTGGTGACTGGAGTCACAGGAATAGCCATGACCGACACCACACCGTAT
GGTCAGCAAAGAGTTTTCAAGGAAAAAGTGGACACTAGGGTGCCAGACCCCCAAGAAGGCACTCGTCAGG
TTATGAGCATGGTCTCTTCCTGGTTGTGGAAAGAGCTAGGCAAACACAAACGGCCACGAGTCTGTACCAA
AGAAGAGTTCATCAACAAGGTTCGTAGCAATGCAGCATTAGGGGCAATATTTGAAGAGGAAAAAGAGTGG
AAGACTGCAGTGGAAGCTGTGAACGATCCAAGGTTCTGGGCTCTAGTGGACAAGGAAAGAGAGCACCACC
TGAGAGGAGAGTGCCAGAGTTGTGTGTACAACATGATGGGAAAAAGAGAAAAGAAACAAGGGGAATTTGG
AAAGGCCAAGGGCAGCCGCGCCATCTGGTATATGTGGCTAGGGGCTAGATTTCTAGAGTTCGAAGCCCTT
GGATTCTTGAACGAGGATCACTGGATGGGGAGAGAGAACTCAGGAGGTGGTGTTGAAGGGCTGGGATTAC
AAAGACTCGGATATGTCCTAGAAGAGATGAGTCGCATACCAGGAGGAAGGATGTATGCAGATGACACTGC
TGGCTGGGACACCCGCATCAGCAGGTTCGATCTGGAGAATGAAGCTCTAATCACCAACCAAATGGAGAAA
GGGCATAGGGCCTTGGCATTGGCCATAATCAAGTACACATACCAAAACAAAGTGGTAAAGGTCCTTAGAC
CAGCTGAAAAAGGGAAAACAGTTATGGACATTATTTCGAGACAAGACCAAAGGGGGAGCGGACAAGTTGT
CACTTACGCTCTTAACACATTTACCAACCTAGTGGTGCAACTCATTCGGAATATGGAGGCTGAGGAAGTT
CTAGAGATGCAAGACTTGTGGCTGCTGCGGAGGTCAGAGAAAGTGACCAACTGGTTGCAGAGCAACGGAT
GGGATAGGCTCAAACGAATGGCAGTCAGTGGAGATGATTGCGTTGTGAAGCCAATTGATGATAGGTTTGC
ACATGCCCTCAGGTTCTTGAATGATATGGGAAAAGTTAGGAAGGACACACAAGAGTGGAAACCCTCAACT
GGATGGGACAACTGGGAAGAAGTTCCGTTTTGCTCCCACCACTTCAACAAGCTCCATCTCAAGGACGGGA
GGTCCATTGTGGTTCCCTGCCGCCACCAAGATGAACTGATTGGCCGGGCCCGCGTCTCTCCAGGGGCGGG
ATGGAGCATCCGGGAGACTGCTTGCCTAGCAAAATCATATGCGCAAATGTGGCAGCTCCTTTATTTCCAC
AGAAGGGACCTCCGACTGATGGCCAATGCCATTTGTTCATCTGTGCCAGTTGACTGGGTTCCAACTGGGA
GAACTACCTGGTCAATCCATGGAAAGGGAGAATGGATGACCACTGAAGACATGCTTGTGGTGTGGAACAG
AGTGTGGATTGAGGAGAACGACCACATGGAAGACAAGACCCCAGTTACGAAATGGACAGACATTCCCTAT
TTGGGAAAAAGGGAAGACTTGTGGTGTGGATCTCTCATAGGGCACAGACCGCGCACCACCTGGGCTGAGA
ACATTAAAAACACAGTCAACATGGTGCGCAGGATCATAGGTGATGAAGAAAAGTACATGGACTACCTATC
CACCCAAGTTCGCTACTTGGGTGAAGAAGGGTCTACACCTGGAGTGCTGAAGGGCGAATTCGACCCAGCT
TTCTTGTACAAAGTGGTTGATATCCAGCACAGTGGCGGCCGCTCGAGTCTAGAGGGGCCGCGGTTCGAAG
TGAGCAAGGGCGAGGAGCTGTTCACCGGGGTGGTGCCCATCCTGGTCGAGCTGGACGGCGACGTAAACGG
CCACAAGTTCAGCGTGTCCGGCGAGGGCGAGGGCGATGCCACCTACGGCAAGCTGACCCTGAAGTTCATC
TGCACCACCGGCAAGCTGCCCGTGCCCTGGCCCACCCTCGTGACCACCTTCGGCTACGGCCTGCAGTGCT
TCGCCCGCTACCCCGACCACATGAAGCAGCACGACTTCTTCAAGTCCGCCATGCCCGAAGGCTACGTCCA
GGAGCGCACCATCTTCTTCAAGGACGACGGCAACTACAAGACCCGCGCCGAGGTGAAGTTCGAGGGCGAC
ACCCTGGTGAACCGCATCGAGCTGAAGGGCATCGACTTCAAGGAGGACGGCAACATCCTGGGGCACAAGC
TGGAGTACAACTACAACAGCCACAACGTCTATATCATGGCCGACAAGCAGAAGAACGGCATCAAGGTGAA
CTTCAAGATCCGCCACAACATCGAGGACGGCAGCGTGCAGCTCGCCGACCACTACCAGCAGAACACCCCC
ATCGGCGACGGCCCCGTGCTGCTGCCCGACAACCACTACCTGAGCTACCAGTCCGCCCTGAGCAAAGACC
CCAACGAGAAGCGCGATCACATGGTCCTGCTGGAGTTCGTGACCGCCGCCGGGATCACTCTCGGCATGGA
CGAGCTGAAGGGCGAATTCGACCCAGCTTTCTTGTACAAAGTGGTTGATCTAGAGGGCCCGCGGTTCGAA
GGTAAGCCTATCCCTAACCCTCTCCTCGGTCTCGATTCTACGCGTACCGGTTAGTAATGAGTTTAAACGG
GGGAGGCTAACTGAAACACGGAAGGAGACAATACCGGAAGGAACCCGCGCTATGACGGCAATAAAAAGAC
AGAATAAAACGCACGGGTGTTGGGTCGTTTGTTCATAAACGCGGGGTTCGGTCCCAGGGCTGGCACTCTG
TCGATACCCCACCGAGACCCCATTGGGGCCAATACGCCCGCGTTTCTTCCTTTTCCCCACCCCACCCCCC
AAGTTCGGGTGAAGGCCCAGGGCTCGCAGCCAACGTCGGGGCGGCAGGCCCTGCCATAGCAGATCTGCGC
AGCTGGGGCTCTAGGGGGTATCCCC
[124 nt withheld, positions 4296-4419]
C
[91 nt withheld, positions 4421-4511]
A
[49 nt withheld, positions 4513-4561]
CCTTTGACGTTGGAGTCCACGTTCTTT
[37 nt withheld, positions 4589-4625]
ACCCTATCTCGGTCTATTCTTTTGATTTATAAGGGATTTTGCCGATTTCGGCCTATTGGTTAAAAAATGA
GCTGATTTAACAAAAATTTAACGCGAATTAATTCTGTGGAATGTGTGTCAGTTAGGGTGTGGAAAGTCCC
CAGGCTCCCCAGCAGGCAGAAGTATGCAAAGCATGCATCTCAATTAGTCAGCAACCAGGTGTGGAAAGTC
CCCAGGCTCCCCAGCAGGCAGAAGTATGCAAAGCATGCATCTCAATTAGTCAGCAACCATAGTCCCGCCC
CTAACTCCGCCCATCCCGCCCCTAACTCCGCCCAGTTCCGCCCATTCTCCGCCCCATGGCTGACTAATTT
TTTTTATTTATGCAGAGGCCGAGGCCGCCTCTGCCTCTGAGCTATTCCAGAAGTAGTGAGGAGGCTTTTT
TGGAGGCCTAGGCTTTTGCAAAAAGCTCCCGGGAGCTTGTATATCCATTTTCGGATCTGATCAAGAGACA
GGATGAGGATCGTTTCGCATGATTGAACAAGATGGATTGCACGCAGGTTCTCCGGCCGCTTGGGTGGAGA
GGCTATTCGGCTATGACTGGGCACAACAGACAATCGGCTGCTCTGATGCCGCCGTGTTCCGGCTGTCAGC
GCAGGGGCGCCCGGTTCTTTTTGTCAAGACCGACCTGTCCGGTGCCCTGAATGAACTGCAGGACGAGGCA
GCGCGGCTATCGTGGCTGGCCACGACGGGCGTTCCTTGCGCAGCTGTGCTCGACGTTGTCACTGAAGCGG
GAAGGGACTGGCTGCTATTGGGCGAAGTGCCGGGGCAGGATCTCCTGTCATCTCACCTTGCTCCTGCCGA
GAAAGTATCCATCATGGCTGATGCAATGCGGCGGCTGCATACGCTTGATCCGGCTACCTGCCCATTCGAC
CACCAAGCGAAACATCGCATCGAGCGAGCACGTACTCGGATGGAAGCCGGTCTTGTCGATCAGGATGATC
TGGACGAAGAGCATCAGGGGCTCGCGCCAGCCGAACTGTTCGCCAGGCTCAAGGCGCGCATGCCCGACGG
CGAGGATCTCGTCGTGACCCATGGCGATGCCTGCTTGCCGAATATCATGGTGGAAAATGGCCGCTTTTCT
GGATTCATCGACTGTGGCCGGCTGGGTGTGGCGGACCGCTATCAGGACATAGCGTTGGCTACCCGTGATA
TTGCTGAAGAGCTTGGCGGCGAATGGGCTGACCGCTTCCTCGTGCTTTACGGTATCGCCGCTCCCGATTC
GCAGCGCATCGCCTTCTATCGCCTTCTTGACGAGTTCTTCTGAGCGGGACTCTGGGGTTCGCGAAATGAC
CGACCAAGCGACGCCCAACCTGCCATCACGAGATTTCGATTCCACCGCCGCCTTCTATGAAAGGTTGGGC
TTCGGAATCGTTTTCCGGGACGCCGGCTGGATGATCCTCCAGCGCGGGGATCTCATGCTGGAGTTCTTCG
CCCACCCCAACTTGTTTATTGCAGCTTATAATGGTTACAAATAAAGCAATAGCATCACAAATTTCACAAA
TAAAGCATTTTTTTCACTGCATTCTAGTTGTGGTTTGTCCAAACTCATCAATGTATCTTATCATGTCTGT
ATACCGTCGACCTCTAGCTAGAGCTTGGCGTAATCATGGTCATAGCTGTTTCCTGTGTGAAATTGTTATC
CGCTCACAATTCCACACAACATACGAGCCGGAAGCATAAAGTGTAAAGCCTGGGGTGCCTAATGAGTGAG
CTAACTCACATTAATTGCGTTGCGCTCACTGCCCGCTTTCCAGTCGGGAAACCTGTCGTGCCAGCTGCAT
TAATGAATCGGCCAACGCGCGGGGAGAGGCGGTTTGCGTATTGGGCGCTCTTCCGCTTCCTCGCTCACTG
ACTCGCTGCGCTCGGTCGTTCGGCTGCGGCGAGCGGTATCAGCTCACTCAAAGGCGGTAATACGGTTATC
CACAGAATCAGGGGATAACGCAGGAAAGAACATGTGAGCAAAAGGCCAGCAAAAGGCCAGGAACCGTAAA
AAGGCCGCGTTGCTGGCGTTTTTCCATAGGCTCCGCCCCCCTGACGAGCATCACAAAAATCGACGCTCAA
GTCAGAGGTGGCGAAACCCGACAGGACTATAAAGATACCAGGCGTTTCCCCCTGGAAGCTCCCTCGTGCG
CTCTCCTGTTCCGACCCTGCCGCTTACCGGATACCTGTCCGCCTTTCTCCCTTCGGGAAGCGTGGCGCTT
TCTCATAGCTCACGCTGTAGGTATCTCAGTTCGGTGTAGGTCGTTCGCTCCAAGCTGGGCTGTGTGCACG
AACCCCCCGTTCAGCCCGACCGCTGCGCCTTATCCGGTAACTATCGTCTTGAGTCCAACCCGGTAAGACA
CGACTTATCGCCACTGGCAGCAGCCACTGGTAACAGGATTAGCAGAGCGAGGTATGTAGGCGGTGCTACA
GAGTTCTTGAAGTGGTGGCCTAACTACGGCTACACTAGAAGAACAGTATTTGGTATCTGCGCTCTGCTGA
AGCCAGTTACCTTCGGAAAAAGAGTTGGTAGCTCTTGATCCGGCAAACAAACCACCGCTGGTAGCGGTGG
TTTTTTTGTTTGCAAGCAGCAGATTACGCGCAGAAAAAAAGGATCTCAAGAAGATCCTTTGATCTTTTCT
ACGGGGTCTGACGCTCAGTGGAACGAAAACTCACGTTAAGGGATTTTGGTCATGAGATTATCAAAAAGGA
TCTTCACCTAGATCCTTTTAAATTAAAAATGAAGTTTTAAATCAATCTAAAGTATATATGAGTAAACTTG
GTCTGACAGTTACCAATGCTTAATCAGTGAGGCACCTATCTCAGCGATCTGTCTATTTCGTTCATCCATA
GTTGCCTGACTCCCCGTCGTGTAGATAACTACGATACGGGAGGGCTTACCATCTGGCCCCAGTGCTGCAA
TGATACCGCGAGACCCACGCTCACCGGCTCCAGATTTATCAGCAATAAACCAGCCAGCCGGAAGGGCCGA
GCGCAGAAGTGGTCCTGCAACTTTATCCGCCTCCATCCAGTCTATTAATTGTTGCCGGGAAGCTAGAGTA
AGTAGTTCGCCAGTTAATAGTTTGCGCAACGTTGTTGCCATTGCTACAGGCATCGTGGTGTCACGCTCGT
CGTTTGGTATGGCTTCATTCAGCTCCGGTTCCCAACGATCAAGGCGAGTTACATGATCCCCCATGTTGTG
CAAAAAAGCGGTTAGCTCCTTCGGTCCTCCGATCGTTGTCAGAAGTAAGTTGGCCGCAGTGTTATCACTC
ATGGTTATGGCAGCACTGCATAATTCTCTTACTGTCATGCCATCCGTAAGATGCTTTTCTGTGACTGGTG
AGTACTCAACCAAGTCATTCTGAGAATAGTGTATGCGGCGACCGAGTTGCTCTTGCCCGGCGTCAATACG
GGATAATACCGCGCCACATAGCAGAACTTTAAAAGTGCTCATCATTGGAAAACGTTCTTCGGGGCGAAAA
CTCTCAAGGATCTTACCGCTGTTGAGATCCAGTTCGATGTAACCCACTCGTGCACCCAACTGATCTTCAG
CATCTTTTACTTTCACCAGCGTTTCTGGGTGAGCAAAAACAGGAAGGCAAAATGCCGCAAAAAAGGGAAT
AAGGGCGACACGGAAATGTTGAATACTCATACTCTTCCTTTTTCAATATTATTGAAGCATTTATCAGGGT
TATTGTCTCATGAGCGGATACATATTTGAATGTATTTAGAAAAATAAACAAATAGGGGTTCCGCGCACAT
TTCCCCGAAAAGTGCCACCTGACGTCGACGGATCGGGAGATCTCCCGATCCCCTATGGTGCACTCTCAGT
ACAATCTGCTCTGATGCCGCATAGTTAAGCCAGTATCTGCTCCCTGCTTGTGTGTTGGAGGTCGCTGAGT
AGTGCGCGAGCAAAATTTAAGCTACAACAAGGCAAGGCTTGACCGACAATTGCATGAAGAATCTGCTTAG
GGTTAGGCGTTTTGCGCTGCTTCGCGATGTACGGGCCAGATATACGCGTTGACATTGATTATTGACTAGT
TATTAATAGTAATCAATTACGGGGTCATTAGTTCATAGCCCATATATGGAGTTCCGCGTTACATAACTTA
CGGTAAATGGCCCGCCTGGCTGACCGCCCAACGACCCCCGCCCATTGACGTCAATAATGACGTATGTTCC
CATAGTAACGCCAATAGGGACTTTCCATTGACGTCAATGGGTGGAGTATTTACGGTAAACTGCCCACTTG
GCAGTACATCAAGTGTATCATATGCCAAGTACGCCCCCTATTGACGTCAATGACGGTAAATGGCCCGCCT
GGCATTATGCCCAGTACATGACCTTATGGGACTTTCCTACTTGGCAGTACATCTACGTATTAGTCATCGC
TATTACCATG
